>Addgene plasmid #186109 | pIG-713pUC19-tNGFR-P2A-CD45 | addgene full sequence | sequence record 367814 | Addgene NGS Result
CTGACCTTCGAGCTCGGTACCCGGGGAGAACAACTTTTTTGACTTCCTGCAAAGAGGACCCTTACAGTAT
TTTTGGAGAAGTTAGTAAAACCGAATCTGACATCATCACCTAGCAGTTCATGCAGCTAGCAAGTGGTTTG
TTCTTAGGGTAACAGAGGAGGAAATTGTTCCTCGTCTGATAAGACAACAGTGGAGAGTATGCATTTATTG
ATTTACTTTTACATTGTTGATTCGTTTTTACAGAGAAAAACTTCTACAGAGATAACAATTATTTTGCTTT
TCAGAAGGACGCATGCTGTTTCTTAGGGACACCGCTGACTTCCAGATATGGGTGCTGGTGCAACGGGGAG
GGCTATGGATGGACCAAGGCTCCTTCTTCTTTTGCTCTTGGGCGTTAGTCTGGGTGGAGCTAAAGAGGCA
TGCCCCACCGGACTTTACACACATTCCGGTGAGTGTTGCAAGGCCTGCAACCTGGGAGAAGGCGTCGCTC
AACCCTGCGGGGCGAATCAAACCGTATGCGAACCTTGCCTCGATTCTGTTACATTCTCCGATGTCGTCTC
TGCGACGGAACCCTGCAAGCCATGCACGGAATGTGTCGGGTTGCAAAGTATGTCAGCTCCTTGCGTTGAA
GCAGACGATGCGGTGTGTAGATGTGCCTATGGGTATTATCAAGACGAAACGACGGGACGGTGTGAAGCAT
GTCGAGTATGCGAGGCGGGCAGTGGCCTCGTCTTCTCTTGTCAGGACAAGCAAAACACTGTCTGTGAAGA
ATGCCCTGATGGGACTTATAGTGATGAGGCGAATCACGTCGATCCATGTCTTCCCTGTACTGTCTGTGAA
GACACTGAGAGACAATTGCGAGAGTGTACGCGATGGGCCGACGCAGAGTGCGAGGAGATCCCAGGTCGAT
GGATAACCAGGTCAACCCCTCCTGAGGGATCTGATAGTACCGCGCCCTCCACCCAAGAACCCGAAGCTCC
ACCTGAGCAAGACCTCATAGCGTCCACAGTAGCAGGAGTTGTCACAACCGTCATGGGAAGTTCACAACCA
GTAGTTACCAGGGGTACCACGGATAACCTCATTCCGGTGTACTGCAGCATTCTCGCCGCTGTGGTTGTCG
GACTTGTTGCATACATTGCCTTCAAACGCTGGAATAGCCGCGCCAAGCGCTCGGGTTCGGGTGCCACCAA
CTTCAGCCTGCTGAAGCAGGCCGGCGACGTGGAGGAGAACCCCGGCCCCACGATGTATTTGTGGCTTAAA
CTCTTAGCATTTGGCTTTGCCTTTCTGGACACAGAAGTATTTGTGACAGGTAAGTACAAGGATATTAATA
TTTTTTAAATTATCTTGTCTCTGCTGGAGGAATGTTTGAAATAGACATAAAAATAATTTAAATGTGTTGG
TAACTGGAAGTGAGAAGCCTGCTGTAAACCATCAAGATTGTTGTCTCAGGGAGACATAGCTAGTTGTGTG
ACAGAATACATTGTTTCTGTTTACAAAGACATAAATGTTTCGGGACAAAAAATACAATTTTAAAAGGAAT
CCTCTAGAGTCGACCTGCAGAGGCTAGGTGGAGGCTCAGTGATGATAAGTCTGCGATGGTGGATGCATGT
GTCATGGTCATAGCTGTTTCCTGTGTGAAATTGTTATCCGCTCAGAGGGCACAATCCTATTCCGCGCTAT
CCGACAATCTCCAAGACATTAGGTGGAGTTCAGTTCGGCGTATGGCATATGTCGCTGGAAAGAACATGTG
AGCAAAAGGCCAGCAAAAGGCCAGGAACCGTAAAAAGGCCGCGTTGCTGGCGTTTTTCCATAGGCTCCGC
CCCCCTGACGAGCATCACAAAAATCGACGCTCAAGTCAGAGGTGGCGAAACCCGACAGGACTATAAAGAT
ACCAGGCGTTTCCCCCTGGAAGCTCCCTCGTGCGCTCTCCTGTTCCGACCCTGCCGCTTACCGGATACCT
GTCCGCCTTTCTCCCTTCGGGAAGCGTGGCGCTTTCTCATAGCTCACGCTGTAGGTATCTCAGTTCGGTG
TAGGTCGTTCGCTCCAAGCTGGGCTGTGTGCACGAACCCCCCGTTCAGCCCGACCGCTGCGCCTTATCCG
GTAACTATCGTCTTGAGTCCAACCCGGTAAGACACGACTTATCGCCACTGGCAGCAGCCACTGGTAACAG
GATTAGCAGAGCGAGGTATGTAGGCGGTGCTACAGAGTTCTTGAAGTGGTGGCCTAACTACGGCTACACT
AGAAGAACAGTATTTGGTATCTGCGCTCTGCTGAAGCCAGTTACCTTCGGAAAAAGAGTTGGTAGCTCTT
GATCCGGCAAACAAACCACCGCTGGTAGCGGTGGTTTTTTTGTTTGCAAGCAGCAGATTACGCGCAGAAA
AAAAGGATCTCAAGAAGATCCTTTGATCTTTTCTACGGGGTCTGACGCTCTATTCAACAAAGCCGCCGTC
CCGTCAAGTCAGCGTAAATGGGTAGGGGGCTTCAAATCGTCCTCGTGATACCAATTCGGAGCCTGCTTTT
TTGTACAAACTTGTTGATAATGGCAATTCAAGGATCTTCACCTAGATCCTTTTAAATTAAAAATGAAGTT
TTAAATCAATCTAAAGTATATATGAGTAAACTTGGTCTGACAGTTACCAATGCTTAATCAGTGAGGCACC
TATCTCAGCGATCTGTCTATTTCGTTCATCCATAGTTGCCTGACTCCCCGTCGTGTAGATAACTACGATA
CGGGAGGGCTTACCATCTGGCCCCAGTGCTGCAATGATACCGCGAGAGCCACGCTCACCGGCTCCAGATT
TATCAGCAATAAACCAGCCAGCCGGAAGGGCCGAGCGCAGAAGTGGTCCTGCAACTTTATCCGCCTCCAT
CCAGTCTATTAATTGTTGCCGGGAAGCTAGAGTAAGTAGTTCGCCAGTTAATAGTTTGCGCAACGTTGTT
GCCATTGCTACAGGCATCGTGGTGTCACGCTCGTCGTTTGGTATGGCTTCATTCAGCTCCGGTTCCCAAC
GATCAAGGCGAGTTACATGATCCCCCATGTTGTGCAAAAAAGCGGTTAGCTCCTTCGGTCCTCCGATCGT
TGTCAGAAGTAAGTTGGCCGCAGTGTTATCACTCATGGTTATGGCAGCACTGCATAATTCTCTTACTGTC
ATGCCATCCGTAAGATGCTTTTCTGTGACTGGTGAGTACTCAACCAAGTCATTCTGAGAATAGTGTATGC
GGCGACCGAGTTGCTCTTGCCCGGCGTCAATACGGGATAATACCGCGCCACATAGCAGAACTTTAAAAGT
GCTCATCATTGGAAAACGTTCTTCGGGGCGAAAACTCTCAAGGATCTTACCGCTGTTGAGATCCAGTTCG
ATGTAACCCACTCGTGCACCCAACTGATCTTCAGCATCTTTTACTTTCACCAGCGTTTCTGGGTGAGCAA
AAACAGGAAGGCAAAATGCCGCAAAAAAGGGAATAAGGGCGACACGGAAATGTTGAATACTCATACTCTT
CCTTTTTCAATATTATTGAAGCATTTATCAGGGTTATTGTCTCATGAGCGGATACATATTTGAATGTATT
TAGAAAAATAAACAAATAGGGGTTCCGCGCACATTTCCCCGAAAAGTGCCAGATACCTGAAACAAAACCC
ATCGTACGGCCAAGGAAGTCTCCAATAACTGTGATCCACCACAAGCGCCAGGGTTTTCCCAGTCACGACG
TTGTAAAACGACGGCCAGTCATGCATAATCCGCACGCATCTGGAATAAGGAAGTGCCATTCCGC
Features (pLannotate 1.2.2; 8 found; start..end, strand, type, name):
      7..27      +  misc_feature   MCS (fragment): pUC18/19 multiple cloning site
    328..1185    +  CDS            NGFR (fragment): TNR16_HUMAN - Also known as TNFRSF16. Experimental evidence at protein level: Swiss-Prot protein existence level 1. Low affinity receptor which can bind to NGF, BDNF, NTF3, and NTF4. Forms a heterodimeric receptor with SORCS2 that binds the precursor forms of NGF, BDNF and NTF3 with high affinity, and has much lower affinity for mature NGF and BDNF (PubMed:24908487). Plays an important role in differentiation and survival of specific neuronal populations during development (By similarity). Can mediate cell survival as well as cell death of neural cells. Plays a role in the inactivation of RHOA
   1539..1560    +  misc_feature   MCS (fragment): pUC18/19 multiple cloning site
   1805..2393    -  rep_origin     ori: high-copy-number ColE1/pMB1/pBR322/pUC origin of replication
   2510..2534    -  protein_bind   attB1: mutant version of attB; recombination site for the Gateway® BP reaction BP Clonase™
   2634..3494    -  CDS            AmpR: β-lactamase; bla; confers resistance to ampicillin, carbenicillin, and related antibiotics
   3495..3599    -  promoter       AmpR promoter: bla
   3686..3729    -  CDS            lacZα (fragment): LacZα fragment of β-galactosidase; lacZ fragment
