[The description below was written by a language model from this plasmid's Addgene catalogue record and pLannotate feature annotations shown in this document.]
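Description:
pIG-713pUC19-tNGFR-P2A-CD45 is a small (about 3.8 kb) pUC19-based plasmid that serves as a homology-directed repair donor for CRISPR knock-in at the human CD45 locus (PTPRC). It is not an expression vector in its own right. The feature table shows no eukaryotic promoter, polyadenylation signal or mammalian selection marker, which fits a design in which the inserted sequence relies on the endogenous gene for its expression. The plasmid is maintained in E. coli at high copy through the pUC/ColE1-type origin and is selected with ampicillin via the β-lactamase gene and its native promoter. Remnants of the pUC19 multiple cloning site and a lacZα fragment flank the insert. A short match annotated as attB1 lies in the backbone between the origin and AmpR, and nothing in the record suggests it has a functional role.

The payload sits between the two MCS fragments and centres on a partial NGFR coding sequence of roughly 860 bp, matching the truncated low-affinity nerve growth factor receptor (tNGFR) named in the title. Truncated NGFR is commonly used as a signalling-deficient cell-surface marker that allows edited cells to be detected or enriched by antibody staining. The construct name indicates a P2A self-cleaving peptide linking tNGFR to CD45, so that both proteins would be made from one transcript after in-frame integration. The P2A itself is not annotated. The unannotated stretches of a few hundred base pairs on either side of tNGFR presumably hold the PTPRC homology arms, though the record does not define their boundaries or the guide RNA target. The stated purpose is knock-in of tNGFR to the target gene, and the associated publication concerns high-yield genome engineering in primary cells using hybrid ssDNA repair templates.
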