Addgene plasmid #186109: pIG-713pUC19-tNGFR-P2A-CD45
Purpose: Knockin of truncated NGFR to target gene
Depositing lab: Alexander Marson. Depositing organization: J. David Gladstone Institutes. Publication: High-yield genome engineering in primary cells using a hybrid ssDNA repair template and small-molecule cocktails. Shy BR, Vykunta VS, Ha A, Talbot A, Roth TL, Nguyen DN, Pfeifer WG, Chen YY, Blaeschke F, Shifrut E, Vedova S, Mamedov MR, Chung JJ, Li H, Yu R, Wu D, Wolf J, Martin TG, Castro CE, Ye L, Esensten JH, Eyquem J, Marson A. Nat Biotechnol. 2022 Aug 25:10.1038/s41587-022-01418-8. doi: 10.1038/s41587-022-01418-8. PubMed 36008610.
Backbone
  Vector backbone: PUC19
  Vector type: CRISPR
Growth in bacteria
  Bacterial resistance: Ampicillin, 100 μg/mL
  Growth temperature: 37°C
  Growth strain: DH5alpha
  Copy number: High Copy
Gene/Insert
  Gene/Insert name: CD45
  Species: H. sapiens (human)
  Mutation: WT with tNGFR sequence
  Entrez Gene: PTPRC (a.k.a. B220, CD45, CD45R, GP180, IMD105, L-CA, LCA, LY5, T200)
  Cloning method: Unknown
Terms and licenses: Academic/Nonprofit Terms; Industry Terms: Not Available to Industry
Depositor comments: Please visit https://www.biorxiv.org/content/10.1101/2021.09.02.458799v1 for bioRxiv preprint.
How to cite: pIG-713pUC19-tNGFR-P2A-CD45 was a gift from Alexander Marson (Addgene plasmid # 186109 ; http://n2t.net/addgene:186109 ; RRID:Addgene_186109)
